>Addgene plasmid #239862 | pPMEL-Nluc-hbb | addgene full sequence | sequence record 477837 | Addgene NGS Result
GGTACCGAGCTCTTACGCGTGCTAGCCCGGGCTCGAGATCTGCGATCTGCATCTCAATTAGTCAGCAACC
ATAGTCCCGCCCCTAACTCCGCCCATCCCGCCCCTAACTCCGCCCAGTTCCGCCCATTCTCCGCCCCATC
GCTGACTAATTTTTTTTATTTATGCAGAGGCCGAGGCCGCCTCGGCCTCTGAGCTATTCCAGAAGTAGTG
AGGAGGCTTTTTTGGAGGCCTAGGCTTTTGCAAAAAGCTTACTTGGTCAGCGGCCGCTAATACGACTCAC
TATAGGGACATTTGCTTCTGACACAACTGTGTTCACTAGCAACCTCAAACAGACACCATGGATCTGGTGC
TAAAAAGATGCCTTCTTCATTTGGCTGTGATAGGTGCTTTGCTGGCTGTGGGGGCTACAGTCTTCACACT
CGAAGATTTCGTTGGGGACTGGCGACAGACAGCCGGCTACAACCTGGACCAAGTCCTTGAACAGGGAGGT
GTGTCCAGTTTGTTTCAGAATCTCGGGGTGTCCGTAACTCCGATCCAAAGGATTGTCCTGAGCGGTGAAA
ATGGGCTGAAGATCGACATCCATGTCATCATCCCGTATGAAGGTCTGAGCGGCGACCAAATGGGCCAGAT
CGAAAAAATTTTTAAGGTGGTGTACCCTGTGGATGATCATCACTTTAAGGTGATCCTGCACTATGGCACA
CTGGTAATCGACGGGGTTACGCCGAACATGATCGACTATTTCGGACGGCCGTATGAAGGCATCGCCGTGT
TCGACGGCAAAAAGATCACTGTAACAGGGACCCTGTGGAACGGCAACAAAATTATCGACGAGCGCCTGAT
CAACCCCGACGGCTCCCTGCTGTTCCGAGTAACCATCAACGGAGTGACCGGCTGGCGGCTGTGCGAACGC
ATTCTGGCGTAAGCTCGCTTTCTTGCTGTCCAATTTCTATTAAAGGTTCCTTTGTTCCCTAAGTCCAACT
ACTAAACTGGGGGATATTATGAAGGGCCTTGAGCATCTGGATTCTGCCTAATAAAAAACATTTATTTTCA
TTGCAAGAATTCCCGGGCCCGCGGATCCATGAGCTAGAGTCGGGGCGGCCGGCCGCTTCGAGCAGACATG
ATAAGATACATTGATGAGTTTGGACAAACCACAACTAGAATGCAGTGAAAAAAATGCTTTATTTGTGAAA
TTTGTGATGCTATTGCTTTATTTGTAACCATTATAAGCTGCAATAAACAAGTTAACAACAACAATTGCAT
TCATTTTATGTTTCAGGTTCAGGGGGAGGTGTGGGAGGTTTTTTAAAGCAAGTAAAACCTCTACAAATGT
GGTAAAATCGATAAGGATCTGAACGATGGAGCGGAGAATGGGCGGAACTGGGCGGAGTTAGGGGCGGGAT
GGGCGGAGTTAGGGGCGGGACTATGGTTGCTGACTAATTGAGATGCATGCTTTGCATACTTCTGCCTGCT
GGGGAGCCTGGGGACTTTCCACACCTGGTTGCTGACTAATTGAGATGCATGCTTTGCATACTTCTGCCTG
CTGGGGAGCCTGGGGACTTTCCACACCCTAACTGACACACATTCCACAGCGGATCCGTCGACCGATGCCC
TTGAGAGCCTTCAACCCAGTCAGCTCCTTCCGGTGGGCGCGGGGCATGACTATCGTCGCCGCACTTATGA
CTGTCTTCTTTATCATGCAACTCGTAGGACAGGTGCCGGCAGCGCTCTTCCGCTTCCTCGCTCACTGACT
CGCTGCGCTCGGTCGTTCGGCTGCGGCGAGCGGTATCAGCTCACTCAAAGGCGGTAATACGGTTATCCAC
AGAATCAGGGGATAACGCAGGAAAGAACATGTGAGCAAAAGGCCAGCAAAAGGCCAGGAACCGTAAAAAG
GCCGCGTTGCTGGCGTTTTTCCATAGGCTCCGCCCCCCTGACGAGCATCACAAAAATCGACGCTCAAGTC
AGAGGTGGCGAAACCCGACAGGACTATAAAGATACCAGGCGTTTCCCCCTGGAAGCTCCCTCGTGCGCTC
TCCTGTTCCGACCCTGCCGCTTACCGGATACCTGTCCGCCTTTCTCCCTTCGGGAAGCGTGGCGCTTTCT
CATAGCTCACGCTGTAGGTATCTCAGTTCGGTGTAGGTCGTTCGCTCCAAGCTGGGCTGTGTGCACGAAC
CCCCCGTTCAGCCCGACCGCTGCGCCTTATCCGGTAACTATCGTCTTGAGTCCAACCCGGTAAGACACGA
CTTATCGCCACTGGCAGCAGCCACTGGTAACAGGATTAGCAGAGCGAGGTATGTAGGCGGTGCTACAGAG
TTCTTGAAGTGGTGGCCTAACTACGGCTACACTAGAAGAACAGTATTTGGTATCTGCGCTCTGCTGAAGC
CAGTTACCTTCGGAAAAAGAGTTGGTAGCTCTTGATCCGGCAAACAAACCACCGCTGGTAGCGGTGGTTT
TTTTGTTTGCAAGCAGCAGATTACGCGCAGAAAAAAAGGATCTCAAGAAGATCCTTTGATCTTTTCTACG
GGGTCTGACGCTCAGTGGAACGAAAACTCACGTTAAGGGATTTTGGTCATGAGATTATCAAAAAGGATCT
TCACCTAGATCCTTTTAAATTAAAAATGAAGTTTTAAATCAATCTAAAGTATATATGAGTAAACTTGGTC
TGACAGTTACCAATGCTTAATCAGTGAGGCACCTATCTCAGCGATCTGTCTATTTCGTTCATCCATAGTT
GCCTGACTCCCCGTCGTGTAGATAACTACGATACGGGAGGGCTTACCATCTGGCCCCAGTGCTGCAATGA
TACCGCGAGACCCACGCTCACCGGCTCCAGATTTATCAGCAATAAACCAGCCAGCCGGAAGGGCCGAGCG
CAGAAGTGGTCCTGCAACTTTATCCGCCTCCATCCAGTCTATTAATTGTTGCCGGGAAGCTAGAGTAAGT
AGTTCGCCAGTTAATAGTTTGCGCAACGTTGTTGCCATTGCTACAGGCATCGTGGTGTCACGCTCGTCGT
TTGGTATGGCTTCATTCAGCTCCGGTTCCCAACGATCAAGGCGAGTTACATGATCCCCCATGTTGTGCAA
AAAAGCGGTTAGCTCCTTCGGTCCTCCGATCGTTGTCAGAAGTAAGTTGGCCGCAGTGTTATCACTCATG
GTTATGGCAGCACTGCATAATTCTCTTACTGTCATGCCATCCGTAAGATGCTTTTCTGTGACTGGTGAGT
ACTCAACCAAGTCATTCTGAGAATAGTGTATGCGGCGACCGAGTTGCTCTTGCCCGGCGTCAATACGGGA
TAATACCGCGCCACATAGCAGAACTTTAAAAGTGCTCATCATTGGAAAACGTTCTTCGGGGCGAAAACTC
TCAAGGATCTTACCGCTGTTGAGATCCAGTTCGATGTAACCCACTCGTGCACCCAACTGATCTTCAGCAT
CTTTTACTTTCACCAGCGTTTCTGGGTGAGCAAAAACAGGAAGGCAAAATGCCGCAAAAAAGGGAATAAG
GGCGACACGGAAATGTTGAATACTCATACTCTTCCTTTTTCAATATTATTGAAGCATTTATCAGGGTTAT
TGTCTCATGAGCGGATACATATTTGAATGTATTTAGAAAAATAAACAAATAGGGGTTCCGCGCACATTTC
CCCGAAAAGTGCCACCTG
[124 nt withheld, positions 3659-3782]
C
[91 nt withheld, positions 3784-3874]
A
[49 nt withheld, positions 3876-3924]
CCTTTGACGTTGGAGTCCACGTTCTTT
[37 nt withheld, positions 3952-3988]
ACCCTATCTCGGTCTATTCTTTTGATTTATAAGGGATTTTGCCGATTTCGGCCTATTGGTTAAAAAATGA
GCTGATTTAACAAAAATTTAACGCGAATTTTAACAAAATATTAACGCTTACAATTTGCCATTCGCCATTC
AGGCTGCGCAACTGTTGGGAAGGGCGATCGGTGCGGGCCTCTTCGCTATTACGCCAGCCCAAGCTACCAT
GATAAGTAAGTAATATTAAGGTACGGGAGGTACTTGGAGCGGCCGCAATAAAATATCTTTATTTTCATTA
CATCTGTGTGTTGGTTTTTTGTGTGAATCGATAGTACTAACATACGCTCTCCATCAAAACAAAACGAAAC
AAAACAAACTAGCAAAATAGGCTGTCCCCAGTGCAAGTGCAGGTGCCAGAACATTTCTCTATCGATA
Features (pLannotate 1.2.2; 15 found; start..end, strand, type, name):
     48..244     +  promoter       SV40 promoter: SV40 early promoter
    268..286     +  promoter       T7 promoter: promoter for bacteriophage T7 RNA polymerase
    410..922     +  CDS            Nluc: NanoLuc® luciferase human codon-optimized
    923..1056    +  polyA_signal   β-globin poly(A) (fragment): human β-globin polyadenylation signal
   1122..1243    -  polyA_signal   SV40 poly(A) signal: SV40 polyadenylation signal
   1266..1334    -  CDS            large T antigen (fragment): large T antigen from SV40 (simian virus 40)
   1356..1590    -  promoter       SV40 promoter (fragment): SV40 enhancer and early promoter
   1596..1728    +  CDS            TcR (fragment): tetracycline efflux protein; tet; confers resistance to tetracycline
   1908..2496    -  rep_origin     ori: high-copy-number ColE1/pMB1/pBR322/pUC origin of replication
   2667..3527    -  CDS            AmpR: β-lactamase; bla; confers resistance to ampicillin, carbenicillin, and related antibiotics
   3528..3632    -  promoter       AmpR promoter: bla
   3659..4087    +  rep_origin     f1 ori (sequence partly withheld): f1 bacteriophage origin of replication; arrow indicates direction of (+) strand synthesis
   4119..4186    -  CDS            lacZα (fragment): LacZα fragment of β-galactosidase; lacZ fragment
   4245..4293    +  polyA_signal   poly(A) signal: synthetic polyadenylation signal
   4307..4398    +  misc_feature   pause site: RNA polymerase II transcriptional pause signal from the human α2 globin gene
