[The description below was written by a language model from this plasmid's Addgene catalogue record and pLannotate feature annotations shown in this document.]
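Description:
pPMEL-Nluc-hbb is a 4.4 kb bacterial plasmid built on a modified Promega pGL3-Control luciferase backbone and intended as a template for in vitro transcription rather than primarily as an expression vector. It is maintained at high copy in E. coli through a ColE1/pUC-type origin and selected with ampicillin via the β-lactamase gene and its native promoter. An f1 phage origin is also present. The annotation also picks up short backbone remnants (fragments of lacZα, a tetracycline resistance gene and SV40 large T antigen) that have no evident function here.

The insert, of about 780 bp, was designed as a synthetic gene fragment and cloned between HindIII and EcoRI sites, both of which are retained. It carries its own T7 promoter, followed by the human haemoglobin beta 5' UTR, a signal peptide from PMEL (gp100) fused to human codon-optimized NanoLuc luciferase, and the haemoglobin beta 3' UTR, which the feature table annotates as a β-globin poly(A) fragment immediately after the Nluc coding sequence. The 5' UTR and signal peptide are not annotated separately but would fall in the gap between the T7 promoter and Nluc. T7 RNA polymerase transcription therefore yields an mRNA whose globin UTRs are commonly used to support stability and translation, and whose product is directed into the secretory pathway and released as a luminescent reporter.

Backbone elements from pGL3-Control remain, including an SV40 early promoter just upstream of the T7 promoter, an SV40 enhancer/promoter fragment, an SV40 poly(A) signal, and the upstream synthetic poly(A) and transcriptional pause site. The associated work concerns detecting mRNA delivery to specific subcellular locations, consistent with using the transcribed secreted-Nluc mRNA as a reporter in delivery experiments.
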