Addgene plasmid #239862: pPMEL-Nluc-hbb
Purpose: Template for in vitro transcription of secreted nanoluciferase, with signal peptide from PMEL, flanked by the human haemoglobin beta 5' and 3' UTRs.
Depositing lab: Catherine Jopling. Depositing organization: University of Nottingham. Publication: A proximity-labeling-based approach to directly detect mRNA delivery to specific subcellular locations. Smart AD, Hughes ME, Ruiz Velasco AD, Hori N, Stolnik S, Jopling CL. Mol Ther Nucleic Acids. 2025 Jun 24;36(3):102602. doi: 10.1016/j.omtn.2025.102602. eCollection 2025 Sep 9. PubMed 40661784.
Backbone
  Vector backbone: pGL3Control
  Backbone manufacturer: Promega
  Backbone size w/o insert (bp): 3636
  Total vector size (bp): 4405
  Modifications to backbone: Introduction of multiple cloning site at 3' end of luciferase gene.
  Vector type: Luciferase
Growth in bacteria
  Bacterial resistance: Ampicillin, 100 μg/mL
  Growth temperature: 37°C
  Growth strain: DH5alpha
  Copy number: High Copy
Gene/Insert
  Gene/Insert name: Secreted nanoluciferase, with signal peptide from PMEL (gp100), flanked by human haemoglobin beta 5' and 3' UTRs (alt name: Nluc)
  Species: Engineered reporter (from Promega)
  Insert size (bp): 784
  GenBank ID: JQ437370.1
  Promoter: T7 (included as part of insert)
  Cloning method: Restriction Enzyme; 5′ cloning site HindIII (not destroyed); 3′ cloning site EcoRI (not destroyed)
  Sequencing primers: 5′ TCTGCGATCTGCATCTCAATTA
Resource information
  A portion of this plasmid was derived from a plasmid made by: Designed as a Gene Block based on Promega Nluc sequence.
Terms and licenses: Academic/Nonprofit Terms; Industry Terms: Not Available to Industry
How to cite: pPMEL-Nluc-hbb was a gift from Catherine Jopling (Addgene plasmid # 239862 ; http://n2t.net/addgene:239862 ; RRID:Addgene_239862)
